>Addgene plasmid #116349 | pHAGE-ERBB2-S310F | addgene full sequence | sequence record 250654 | Addgene NGS Result
TGGAAGGGCTAATTCACTCCCAAAGAAGACAAGATATCCTTGATCTGTGGATCTACCACACACAAGGCTA
CTTCCCTGATTAGCAGAACTACACACCAGGGCCAGGGGTCAGATATCCACTGACCTTTGGATGGTGCTAC
AAGCTAGTACCAGTTGAGCCAGATAAGGTAGAAGAGGCCAATAAAGGAGAGAACACCAGCTTGTTACACC
CTGTGAGCCTGCATGGGATGGATGACCCGGAGAGAGAAGTGTTAGAGTGGAGGTTTGACAGCCGCCTAGC
ATTTCATCACGTGGCCCGAGAGCTGCATCCGGAGTACTTCAAGAACTGCTGATATCGAGCTTGCTACAAG
GGACTTTCCGCTGGGGACTTTCCAGGGAGGCGTGGCCTGGGCGGGACTGGGGAGTGGCGAGCCCTCAGAT
CCTGCATATAAGCAGCTGCTTTTTGCCTGTACTGGGTCTCTCTGGTTAGACCAGATCTGAGCCTGGGAGC
TCTCTGGCTAACTAGGGAACCCACTGCTTAAGCCTCAATAAAGCTTGCCTTGAGTGCTTCAAGTAGTGTG
TGCCCGTCTGTTGTGTGACTCTGGTAACTAGAGATCCCTCAGACCCTTTTAGTCAGTGTGGAAAATCTCT
AGCAGTGGCGCCCGAACAGGGACTTGAAAGCGAAAGGGAAACCAGAGGAGCTCTCTCGACGCAGGACTCG
GCTTGCTGAAGCGCGCACGGCAAGAGGCGAGGGGCGGCGACTGGTGAGTACGCCAAAAATTTTGACTAGC
GGAGGCTAGAAGGAGAGAGATGGGTGCGAGAGCGTCAGTATTAAGCGGGGGAGAATTAGATCGCGATGGG
AAAAAATTCGGTTAAGGCCAGGGGGAAAGAAAAAATATAAATTAAAACATATAGTATGGGCAAGCAGGGA
GCTAGAACGATTCGCAGTTAATCCTGGCCTGTTAGAAACATCAGAAGGCTGTAGACAAATACTGGGACAG
CTACAACCATCCCTTCAGACAGGATCAGAAGAACTTAGATCATTATATAATACAGTAGCAACCCTCTATT
GTGTGCATCAAAGGATAGAGATAAAAGACACCAAGGAAGCTTTAGACAAGATAGAGGAAGAGCAAAACAA
AAGTAAGACCACCGCACAGCAAGCGGCCGGCCGCTGATCTTCAGACCTGGAGGAGGAGATATGAGGGACA
ATTGGAGAAGTGAATTATATAAATATAAAGTAGTAAAAATTGAACCATTAGGAGTAGCACCCACCAAGGC
AAAGAGAAGAGTGGTGCAGAGAGAAAAAAGAGCAGTGGGAATAGGAGCTTTGTTCCTTGGGTTCTTGGGA
GCAGCAGGAAGCACTATGGGCGCAGCGTCAATGACGCTGACGGTACAGGCCAGACAATTATTGTCTGGTA
TAGTGCAGCAGCAGAACAATTTGCTGAGGGCTATTGAGGCGCAACAGCATCTGTTGCAACTCACAGTCTG
GGGCATCAAGCAGCTCCAGGCAAGAATCCTGGCTGTGGAAAGATACCTAAAGGATCAACAGCTCCTGGGG
ATTTGGGGTTGCTCTGGAAAACTCATTTGCACCACTGCTGTGCCTTGGAATGCTAGTTGGAGTAATAAAT
CTCTGGAACAGATTTGGAATCACACGACCTGGATGGAGTGGGACAGAGAAATTAACAATTACACAAGCTT
AATACACTCCTTAATTGAAGAATCGCAAAACCAGCAAGAAAAGAATGAACAAGAATTATTGGAATTAGAT
AAATGGGCAAGTTTGTGGAATTGGTTTAACATAACAAATTGGCTGTGGTATATAAAATTATTCATAATGA
TAGTAGGAGGCTTGGTAGGTTTAAGAATAGTTTTTGCTGTACTTTCTATAGTGAATAGAGTTAGGCAGGG
ATATTCACCATTATCGTTTCAGACCCACCTCCCAACCCCGAGGGGACCCGACAGGCCCGAAGGAATAGAA
GAAGAAGGTGGAGAGAGAGACAGAGACAGATCCATTCGATTAGTGAACGGATCTCGACGGTATCGCCGAA
TTCACAAATGGCAGTATTCATCCACAATTTTAAAAGAAAAGGGGGGATTGGGGGGTACAGTGCAGGGGAA
AGAATAGTAGACATAATAGCAACAGACATACAAACTAAAGAATTACAAAAACAAATTACAAAAATTCAAA
ATTTTCGGGTTTATTACAGGGACAGCAGAGATCCAGTTTGGACTAGTCGTGAGGCTCCGGTGCCCGTCAG
TGGGCAGAGCGCACATCGCCCACAGTCCCCGAGAAGTTGGGGGGAGGGGTCGGCAATTGAACCGGTGCCT
AGAGAAGGTGGCGCGGGGTAAACTGGGAAAGTGATGTCGTGTACTGGCTCCGCCTTTTTCCCGAGGGTGG
GGGAGAACCGTATATAAGTGCAGTAGTCGCCGTGAACGTTCTTTTTCGCAACGGGTTTGCCGCCAGAACA
CAGGTAAGTGCCGTGTGTGGTTCCCGCGGGCCTGGCCTCTTTACGGGTTATGGCCCTTGCGTGCCTTGAA
TTACTTCCACCTGGCTGCAGTACGTGATTCTTGATCCCGAGCTTCGGGTTGGAAGTGGGTGGGAGAGTTC
GAGGCCTTGCGCTTAAGGAGCCCCTTCGCCTCGTGCTTGAGTTGAGGCCTGGCCTGGGCGCTGGGGCCGC
CGCGTGCGAATCTGGTGGCACCTTCGCGCCTGTCTCGCTGCTTTCGATAAGTCTCTAGCCATTTAAAATT
TTTGATGACCTGCTGCGACGCTTTTTTTCTGGCAAGATAGTCTTGTAAATGCGGGCCAAGATCTGCACAC
TGGTATTTCGGTTTTTGGGGCCGCGGGCGGCGACGGGGCCCGTGCGTCCCAGCGCACATGTTCGGCGAGG
CGGGGCCTGCGAGCGCGGCCACCGAGAATCGGACGGGGGTAGTCTCAAGCTGGCCGGCCTGCTCTGGTGC
CTGGCCTCGCGCCGCCGTGTATCGCCCCGCCCTGGGCGGCAAGGCTGGCCCGGTCGGCACCAGTTGCGTG
AGCGGAAAGATGGCCGCTTCCCGGCCCTGCTGCAGGGAGCTCAAAATGGAGGACGCGGCGCTCGGGAGAG
CGGGCGGGTGAGTCACCCACACAAAGGAAAAGGGCCTTTCCGTCCTCAGCCGTCGCTTCATGTGACTCCA
CGGAGTACCGGGCGCCGTCCAGGCACCTCGATTAGTTCTCGAGCTTTTGGAGTACGTCGTCTTTAGGTTG
GGGGGAGGGGTTTTATGCGATGGAGTTTCCCCACACTGAGTGGGTGGAGACTGAAGTTAGGCCAGCTTGG
CACTTGATGTAATTCTCCTTGGAATTTGCCCTTTTTGAGTTTGGATCTTGGTTCATTCTCAAGCCTCAGA
CAGTGGTTCAAAGTTTTTTTCTTCCATTTCAGGTGTCGTGAAGCGGCCCTGCAGATATCAACAAGTTTGT
ACAAAAAAGCAGGCACCATGGAGCTGGCGGCCTTGTGCCGCTGGGGGCTCCTCCTCGCCCTCTTGCCCCC
CGGAGCCGCGAGCACCCAAGTGTGCACCGGCACAGACATGAAGCTGCGGCTCCCTGCCAGTCCCGAGACC
CACCTGGACATGCTCCGCCACCTCTACCAGGGCTGCCAGGTGGTGCAGGGAAACCTGGAACTCACCTACC
TGCCCACCAATGCCAGCCTGTCCTTCCTGCAGGATATCCAGGAGGTGCAGGGCTACGTGCTCATCGCTCA
CAACCAAGTGAGGCAGGTCCCACTGCAGAGGCTGCGGATTGTGCGAGGCACCCAGCTCTTTGAGGACAAC
TATGCCCTGGCCGTGCTAGACAATGGAGACCCGCTGAACAATACCACCCCTGTCACAGGGGCCTCCCCAG
GAGGCCTGCGGGAGCTGCAGCTTCGAAGCCTCACAGAGATCTTGAAAGGAGGGGTCTTGATCCAGCGGAA
CCCCCAGCTCTGCTACCAGGACACGATTTTGTGGAAGGACATCTTCCACAAGAACAACCAGCTGGCTCTC
ACACTGATAGACACCAACCGCTCTCGGGCCTGCCACCCCTGTTCTCCGATGTGTAAGGGCTCCCGCTGCT
GGGGAGAGAGTTCTGAGGATTGTCAGAGCCTGACGCGCACTGTCTGTGCCGGTGGCTGTGCCCGCTGCAA
GGGGCCACTGCCCACTGACTGCTGCCATGAGCAGTGTGCTGCCGGCTGCACGGGCCCCAAGCACTCTGAC
TGCCTGGCCTGCCTCCACTTCAACCACAGTGGCATCTGTGAGCTGCACTGCCCAGCCCTGGTCACCTACA
ACACAGACACGTTTGAGTCCATGCCCAATCCCGAGGGCCGGTATACATTCGGCGCCAGCTGTGTGACTGC
CTGTCCCTACAACTACCTTTCTACGGACGTGGGATTCTGCACCCTCGTCTGCCCCCTGCACAACCAAGAG
GTGACAGCAGAGGATGGAACACAGCGGTGTGAGAAGTGCAGCAAGCCCTGTGCCCGAGTGTGCTATGGTC
TGGGCATGGAGCACTTGCGAGAGGTGAGGGCAGTTACCAGTGCCAATATCCAGGAGTTTGCTGGCTGCAA
GAAGATCTTTGGGAGCCTGGCATTTCTGCCGGAGAGCTTTGATGGGGACCCAGCCTCCAACACTGCCCCG
CTCCAGCCAGAGCAGCTCCAAGTGTTTGAGACTCTGGAAGAGATCACAGGTTACCTATACATCTCAGCAT
GGCCGGACAGCCTGCCTGACCTCAGCGTCTTCCAGAACCTGCAAGTAATCCGGGGACGAATTCTGCACAA
TGGCGCCTACTCGCTGACCCTGCAAGGGCTGGGCATCAGCTGGCTGGGGCTGCGCTCACTGAGGGAACTG
GGCAGTGGACTGGCCCTCATCCACCATAACACCCACCTCTGCTTCGTGCACACGGTGCCCTGGGACCAGC
TCTTTCGGAACCCGCACCAAGCTCTGCTCCACACTGCCAACCGGCCAGAGGACGAGTGTGTGGGCGAGGG
CCTGGCCTGCCACCAGCTGTGCGCCCGAGGGCACTGCTGGGGTCCAGGGCCCACCCAGTGTGTCAACTGC
AGCCAGTTCCTTCGGGGCCAGGAGTGCGTGGAGGAATGCCGAGTACTGCAGGGGCTCCCCAGGGAGTATG
TGAATGCCAGGCACTGTTTGCCGTGCCACCCTGAGTGTCAGCCCCAGAATGGCTCAGTGACCTGTTTTGG
ACCGGAGGCTGACCAGTGTGTGGCCTGTGCCCACTATAAGGACCCTCCCTTCTGCGTGGCCCGCTGCCCC
AGCGGTGTGAAACCTGACCTCTCCTACATGCCCATCTGGAAGTTTCCAGATGAGGAGGGCGCATGCCAGC
CTTGCCCCATCAACTGCACCCACTCCTGTGTGGACCTGGATGACAAGGGCTGCCCCGCCGAGCAGAGAGC
CAGCCCTCTGACGTCCATCATCTCTGCGGTGGTTGGCATTCTGCTGGTCGTGGTCTTGGGGGTGGTCTTT
GGGATCCTCATCAAGCGACGGCAGCAGAAGATCCGGAAGTACACGATGCGGAGACTGCTGCAGGAAACGG
AGCTGGTGGAGCCGCTGACACCTAGCGGAGCGATGCCCAACCAGGCGCAGATGCGGATCCTGAAAGAGAC
GGAGCTGAGGAAGGTGAAGGTGCTTGGATCTGGCGCTTTTGGCACAGTCTACAAGGGCATCTGGATCCCT
GATGGGGAGAATGTGAAAATTCCAGTGGCCATCAAAGTGTTGAGGGAAAACACATCCCCCAAAGCCAACA
AAGAAATCTTAGACGAAGCATACGTGATGGCTGGTGTGGGCTCCCCATATGTCTCCCGCCTTCTGGGCAT
CTGCCTGACATCCACGGTGCAGCTGGTGACACAGCTTATGCCCTATGGCTGCCTCTTAGACCATGTCCGG
GAAAACCGCGGACGCCTGGGCTCCCAGGACCTGCTGAACTGGTGTATGCAGATTGCCAAGGGGATGAGCT
ACCTGGAGGATGTGCGGCTCGTACACAGGGACTTGGCCGCTCGGAACGTGCTGGTCAAGAGTCCCAACCA
TGTCAAAATTACAGACTTCGGGCTGGCTCGGCTGCTGGACATTGACGAGACAGAGTACCATGCAGATGGG
GGCAAGGTGCCCATCAAGTGGATGGCGCTGGAGTCCATTCTCCGCCGGCGGTTCACCCACCAGAGTGATG
TGTGGAGTTATGGTGTGACTGTGTGGGAGCTGATGACTTTTGGGGCCAAACCTTACGATGGGATCCCAGC
CCGGGAGATCCCTGACCTGCTGGAAAAGGGGGAGCGGCTGCCCCAGCCCCCCATCTGCACCATTGATGTC
TACATGATCATGGTCAAATGTTGGATGATTGACTCTGAATGTCGGCCAAGATTCCGGGAGTTGGTGTCTG
AATTCTCCCGCATGGCCAGGGACCCCCAGCGCTTTGTGGTCATCCAGAATGAGGACTTGGGCCCAGCCAG
TCCCTTGGACAGCACCTTCTACCGCTCACTGCTGGAGGACGATGACATGGGGGACCTGGTGGATGCTGAG
GAGTATCTGGTACCCCAGCAGGGCTTCTTCTGTCCAGACCCTGCCCCGGGCGCTGGGGGCATGGTCCACC
ACAGGCACCGCAGCTCATCTACCAGGAGTGGCGGTGGGGACCTGACACTAGGGCTGGAGCCCTCTGAAGA
GGAGGCCCCCAGGTCTCCACTGGCACCCTCCGAAGGGGCTGGCTCCGATGTATTTGATGGTGACCTGGGA
ATGGGGGCAGCCAAGGGGCTGCAAAGCCTCCCCACACATGACCCCAGCCCTCTACAGCGGTACAGTGAGG
ACCCCACAGTACCCCTGCCCTCTGAGACTGATGGCTACGTTGCCCCCCTGACCTGCAGCCCCCAGCCTGA
ATATGTGAACCAGCCAGATGTTCGGCCCCAGCCCCCTTCGCCCCGAGAGGGCCCTCTGCCTGCTGCCCGA
CCTGCTGGTGCCACTCTGGAAAGGCCCAAGACTCTCTCCCCAGGGAAGAATGGGGTCGTCAAAGACGTTT
TTGCCTTTGGGGGTGCCGTGGAGAACCCCGAGTACTTGACACCCCAGGGAGGAGCTGCCCCTCAGCCCCA
CCCTCCTCCTGCCTTCAGCCCAGCCTTCGACAACCTCTATTACTGGGACCAGGACCCACCAGAGCGGGGG
GCTCCACCCAGCACCTTCAAAGGGACACCTACGGCAGAGAACCCAGAGTACCTGGGTCTGGACGTGCCAG
TGTAGAACCCAGCTTTCTTGTACAAAGTGGTGATATCCAATTAACCCTCACTAAAGGTAGTAGAATTGTT
GTTAAAGAATGCCCTATAGTGAGTCGTATTACCACCCAACTTTTCTATACAAAGTGGTTGATATCCAGCA
CAGTGGCGGCCGCTCGAGTCTAGAGGGCCCGCGGTTCGAAGGTAAGCCTATCCCTAACCCTCTCCTCGGT
CTCGATTCTACGCGTACCGGTTAGTAATGAGATCCCTCCCCCCCCCCTAACGTTACTGGCCGAAGCCGCT
TGGAATAAGGCCGGTGTGCGTTTGTCTATATGTTATTTTCCACCATATTGCCGTCTTTTGGCAATGTGAG
GGCCCGGAAACCTGGCCCTGTCTTCTTGACGAGCATTCCTAGGGGTCTTTCCCCTCTCGCCAAAGGAATG
CAAGGTCTGTTGAATGTCGTGAAGGAAGCAGTTCCTCTGGAAGCTTCTTGAAGACAAACAACGTCTGTAG
CGACCCTTTGCAGGCAGCGGAACCCCCCACCTGGCGACAGGTGCCTCTGCGGCCAAAAGCCACGTGTATA
AGATACACCTGCAAAGGCGGCACAACCCCAGTGCCACGTTGTGAGTTGGATAGTTGTGGAAAGAGTCAAA
TGGCTCTCCTCAAGCGTATTCAACAAGGGGCTGAAGGATGCCCAGAAGGTACCCCATTGTATGGGATCTG
ATCTGGGGCCTCGGTGCACATGCTTTACATGTGTTTAGTCGAGGTTAAAAAAACGTCTAGGCCCCCCGAA
CCACGGGGACGTGGTTTTCCTTTGAAAAACACGATGATAATATGGCCACACATATGACCGAGTACAAGCC
CACGGTGCGCCTCGCCACCCGCGACGACGTCCCCAGGGCCGTACGCACCCTCGCCGCCGCGTTCGCCGAC
TACCCCGCCACGCGCCACACCGTCGATCCGGACCGCCACATCGAGCGGGTCACCGAGCTGCAAGAACTCT
TCCTCACGCGCGTCGGGCTCGACATCGGCAAGGTGTGGGTCGCGGACGACGGCGCCGCGGTGGCGGTCTG
GACCACGCCGGAGAGCGTCGAAGCGGGGGCGGTGTTCGCCGAGATCGGCCCGCGCATGGCCGAGTTGAGC
GGTTCCCGGCTGGCCGCGCAGCAACAGATGGAAGGCCTCCTGGCGCCGCACCGGCCCAAGGAGCCCGCGT
GGTTCCTGGCCACCGTCGGCGTCTCGCCCGACCACCAGGGCAAGGGTCTGGGCAGCGCCGTCGTGCTCCC
CGGAGTGGAGGCGGCCGAGCGCGCCGGGGTGCCCGCCTTCCTGGAGACCTCCGCGCCCCGCAACCTCCCC
TTCTACGAGCGGCTCGGCTTCACCGTCACCGCCGACGTCGAGGTGCCCGAAGGACCGCGCACCTGGTGCA
TGACCCGCAAGCCCGGTGCCTAAATCGATAGATCCTAATCAACCTCTGGATTACAAAATTTGTGAAAGAT
TGACTGGTATTCTTAACTATGTTGCTCCTTTTACGCTATGTGGATACGCTGCTTTAATGCCTTTGTATCA
TGCTATTGCTTCCCGTATGGCTTTCATTTTCTCCTCCTTGTATAAATCCTGGTTGCTGTCTCTTTATGAG
GAGTTGTGGCCCGTTGTCAGGCAACGTGGCGTGGTGTGCACTGTGTTTGCTGACGCAACCCCCACTGGTT
GGGGCATTGCCACCACCTGTCAGCTCCTTTCCGGGACTTTCGCTTTCCCCCTCCCTATTGCCACGGCGGA
ACTCATCGCCGCCTGCCTTGCCCGCTGCTGGACAGGGGCTCGGCTGTTGGGCACTGACAATTCCGTGGTG
TTGTCGGGGAAATCATCGTCCTTTCCTTGGCTGCTCGCCTGTGTTGCCACCTGGATTCTGCGCGGGACGT
CCTTCTGCTACGTCCCTTCGGCCCTCAATCCAGCGGACCTTCCTTCCCGCGGCCTGCTGCCGGCTCTGCG
GCCTCTTCCGCGTCTTCGCCTTCGCCCTCAGACGAGTCGGATCTCCCTTTGGGCCGCCTCCCCGCCTGAG
ATCCTTTAAGACCAATGACTTACAAGGCAGCTGTAGATCTTAGCCACTTTTTAAAAGAAAAGGGGGGACT
GGAAGGGCTAATTCACTCCCAACGAAGACAAGATCTGCTTTTTGCTTGTACTGGGTCTCTCTGGTTAGAC
CAGATCTGAGCCTGGGAGCTCTCTGGCTAACTAGGGAACCCACTGCTTAAGCCTCAATAAAGCTTGCCTT
GAGTGCTTCAAGTAGTGTGTGCCCGTCTGTTGTGTGACTCTGGTAACTAGAGATCCCTCAGACCCTTTTA
GTCAGTGTGGAAAATCTCTAGCAGTAGTAGTTCATGTCATCTTATTATTCAGTATTTATAACTTGCAAAG
AAATGAATATCAGAGAGTGAGAGGCCCGGGTTAATTAAGGAAAGGGCTAGATCATTCTTGAAGACGAAAG
GGCCTCGTGATACGCCTATTTTTATAGGTTAATGTCATGATAATAATGGTTTCTTAGACGTCAGGTGGCA
CTTTTCGGGGAAATGTGCGCGGAACCCCTATTTGTTTATTTTTCTAAATACATTCAAATATGTATCCGCT
CATGAGACAATAACCCTGATAAATGCTTCAATAATATTGAAAAAGGAAGAGTATGAGTATTCAACATTTC
CGTGTCGCCCTTATTCCCTTTTTTGCGGCATTTTGCCTTCCTGTTTTTGCTCACCCAGAAACGCTGGTGA
AAGTAAAAGATGCTGAAGATCAGTTGGGTGCACGAGTGGGTTACATCGAACTGGATCTCAACAGCGGTAA
GATCCTTGAGAGTTTTCGCCCCGAAGAACGTTTTCCAATGATGAGCACTTTTAAAGTTCTGCTATGTGGC
GCGGTATTATCCCGTGTTGACGCCGGGCAAGAGCAACTCGGTCGCCGCATACACTATTCTCAGAATGACT
TGGTTGAGTACTCACCAGTCACAGAAAAGCATCTTACGGATGGCATGACAGTAAGAGAATTATGCAGTGC
TGCCATAACCATGAGTGATAACACTGCGGCCAACTTACTTCTGACAACGATCGGAGGACCGAAGGAGCTA
ACCGCTTTTTTGCACAACATGGGGGATCATGTAACTCGCCTTGATCGTTGGGAACCGGAGCTGAATGAAG
CCATACCAAACGACGAGCGTGACACCACGATGCCTGTAGCAATGGCAACAACGTTGCGCAAACTATTAAC
TGGCGAACTACTTACTCTAGCTTCCCGGCAACAATTAATAGACTGGATGGAGGCGGATAAAGTTGCAGGA
CCACTTCTGCGCTCGGCCCTTCCGGCTGGCTGGTTTATTGCTGATAAATCTGGAGCCGGTGAGCGTGGGT
CTCGCGGTATCATTGCAGCACTGGGGCCAGATGGTAAGCCCTCCCGTATCGTAGTTATCTACACGACGGG
GAGTCAGGCAACTATGGATGAACGAAATAGACAGATCGCTGAGATAGGTGCCTCACTGATTAAGCATTGG
TAACTGTCAGACCAAGTTTACTCATATATACTTTAGATTGATTTAAAACTTCATTTTTAATTTAAAAGGA
TCTAGGTGAAGATCCTTTTTGATAATCTCATGACCAAAATCCCTTAACGTGAGTTTTCGTTCCACTGAGC
GTCAGACCCCGTAGAAAAGATCAAAGGATCTTCTTGAGATCCTTTTTTTCTGCGCGTAATCTGCTGCTTG
CAAACAAAAAAACCACCGCTACCAGCGGTGGTTTGTTTGCCGGATCAAGAGCTACCAACTCTTTTTCCGA
AGGTAACTGGCTTCAGCAGAGCGCAGATACCAAATACTGTTCTTCTAGTGTAGCCGTAGTTAGGCCACCA
CTTCAAGAACTCTGTAGCACCGCCTACATACCTCGCTCTGCTAATCCTGTTACCAGTGGCTGCTGCCAGT
GGCGATAAGTCGTGTCTTACCGGGTTGGACTCAAGACGATAGTTACCGGATAAGGCGCAGCGGTCGGGCT
GAACGGGGGGTTCGTGCACACAGCCCAGCTTGGAGCGAACGACCTACACCGAACTGAGATACCTACAGCG
TGAGCTATGAGAAAGCGCCACGCTTCCCGAAGGGAGAAAGGCGGACAGGTATCCGGTAAGCGGCAGGGTC
GGAACAGGAGAGCGCACGAGGGAGCTTCCAGGGGGAAACGCCTGGTATCTTTATAGTCCTGTCGGGTTTC
GCCACCTCTGACTTGAGCGTCGATTTTTGTGATGCTCGTCAGGGGGGCGGAGCCTATGGAAAAACGCCAG
CAACGCGGCCTTTTTACGGTTCCTGGCCTTTTGCTGGCCTTTTGCTCACATGTTCTTTCCTGCGTTATCC
CCTGATTCTGTGGATAACCGTATTACCGCCTTTGAGTGAGCTGATACCGCTCGCCGCAGCCGAACGACCG
AGCGCAGCGAGTCAGTGAGCGAGGAAGCGGAAGAGCGCCCAATACGCAAACCGCCTCTCCCCGCGCGTTG
GCCGATTCATTAATGCAGCAAGCTCATGGCTGACTAATTTTTTTTATTTATGCAGAGGCCGAGGCCGCCT
CGGCCTCTGAGCTATTCCAGAAGTAGTGAGGAGGCTTTTTTGGAGGCCTAGGCTTTTGCAAAAAGCTCCC
CGTGGCACGACAGGTTTCCCGACTGGAAAGCGGGCAGTGAGCGCAACGCAATTAATGTGAGTTAGCTCAC
TCATTAGGCACCCCAGGCTTTACACTTTATGCTTCCGGCTCGTATGTTGTGTGGAATTGTGAGCGGATAA
CAATTTCACACAGGAAACAGCTATGACATGATTACGAATTTCACAAATAAAGCATTTTTTTCACTGCATT
CTAGTTGTGGTTTGTCCAAACTCATCAATGTATCTTATCATGTCTGGATCAACTGGATAACTCAAGCTAA
CCAAAATCATCCCAAACTTCCCACCCCATACCCTATTACCACTGCCAATTACCTGTGGTTTCATTTACTC
TAAACCTGTGATTCCTCTGAATTATTTTCATTTTAAAGAAATTGTATTTGTTAAATATGTACTACAAACT
TAGTAGT
Features (pLannotate 1.2.2; 30 found; start..end, strand, type, name):
    377..634     +  LTR            5' LTR (truncated): truncated 5' long terminal repeat (LTR) from HIV-1
    681..806     +  misc_feature   HIV-1 Ψ: packaging signal of human immunodeficiency virus type 1
    790..1128    +  CDS            HIV-1 gag (fragment): gag protein from human immunodeficiency virus 1; gag
   1303..1536    +  misc_feature   RRE: The Rev response element (RRE) of HIV-1 allows for Rev-dependent mRNA export from the nucleus to the cytoplasm.
   1913..2013    +  CDS            Rev (fragment): human immunodeficiency virus 1 (HIV-1) Rev protein; rev; enhances nuclear export of unspliced and incompletely spliced viral mRNAs
   2058..2175    +  misc_feature   cPPT/CTS: central polypurine tract and central termination sequence of HIV-1
   2223..3401    +  promoter       EF-1α promoter: strong constitutive promoter for human elongation factor EF-1α
   3422..3442    +  protein_bind   attB1: mutant version of attB; core recombination site for the Gateway® BP reaction BP Clonase™
   3448..7212    +  CDS            ERBB2: ERBB2_HUMAN - Also known as HER2, MLN19, NEU, NGL. Experimental evidence at protein level: Swiss-Prot protein existence level 1. In the nucleus is involved in transcriptional regulation. Associates with the 5'-TCAAATTC-3' sequence in the PTGS2/COX-2 promoter and activates its transcription. Implicated in transcriptional activation of CDKN1A; the function involves STAT3 and SRC. Involved in the transcription of rRNA genes by RNA Pol I and enhances protein synthesis and cell growth. From Homo sapiens (Human).
   7217..7241    -  protein_bind   attB2: mutant version of attB; recombination site for the Gateway® BP reaction BP Clonase™
   7249..7267    +  promoter       T3 promoter: promoter for bacteriophage T3 RNA polymerase
   7293..7311    -  promoter       T7 promoter: promoter for bacteriophage T7 RNA polymerase
   7317..7335    -  protein_bind   attB4 (fragment): mutant version of attB; core recombination site for the Gateway® BP reaction BP Clonase™
   7391..7432    +  CDS            V5 tag: epitope tag from simian virus 5
   7558..8020    +  misc_feature   IRES: internal ribosome entry site (IRES) of the encephalomyocarditis virus (EMCV)
   8034..8631    +  CDS            PuroR (fragment): puromycin N-acetyltransferase; pac from Streptomyces; confers resistance to puromycin
   8647..9235    +  misc_feature   WPRE: woodchuck hepatitis virus posttranscriptional regulatory element
   9243..9308    +  CDS            nef (fragment): NEF_HV1Z2 - Experimental evidence at protein level: Swiss-Prot protein existence level 1. Extracellular Nef protein targets CD4(+) T-lymphocytes for apoptosis by interacting with CXCR4 surface receptors. From Human immunodeficiency virus type 1 group M subtype D (isolate Z2/CDC-Z34) (HIV-1).
   9310..9543    +  LTR            3' LTR (ΔU3): self-inactivating 3' long terminal repeat (LTR) from HIV-1
   9748..9852    +  promoter       AmpR promoter: bla
   9853..10713   +  CDS            AmpR: β-lactamase; bla; confers resistance to ampicillin, carbenicillin, and related antibiotics
  10884..11472   +  rep_origin     ori: high-copy-number ColE1/pMB1/pBR322/pUC origin of replication
  11655..11709   +  CDS            lacI (fragment): lac repressor; lacI; The lac repressor binds to the lac operator to inhibit transcription in E. coli. This inhibition can be relieved by adding lactose or isopropyl-β-D-thiogalactopyranoside (IPTG).
  11715..11808   +  rep_origin     SV40 ori (fragment): SV40 origin of replication
  11833..11870   +  CDS            lacI (fragment): lac repressor; lacI; The lac repressor binds to the lac operator to inhibit transcription in E. coli. This inhibition can be relieved by adding lactose or isopropyl-β-D-thiogalactopyranoside (IPTG).
  11883..11904   +  protein_bind   CAP binding site: CAP binding activates transcription in the presence of cAMP. E. coli catabolite activator protein
  11919..11949   +  promoter       lac promoter: promoter for the E. coli lac operon
  11953..11975   +  protein_bind   lac operator (fragment): The lac repressor binds to the lac operator to inhibit transcription in E. coli. This inhibition can be relieved by adding lactose or isopropyl-β-D-thiogalactopyranoside (IPTG). lac repressor encoded by lacI
  12007..12090   +  polyA_signal   SV40 poly(A) signal (fragment): SV40 polyadenylation signal
  12257..329     +  CDS            nef (fragment) (across the origin): NEF_HV1BR - Experimental evidence at protein level: Swiss-Prot protein existence level 1. Extracellular Nef protein targets CD4(+) T-lymphocytes for apoptosis by interacting with CXCR4 surface receptors (PubMed:14990729). From Human immunodeficiency virus type 1 group M subtype B (isolate BRU/LAI) (HIV-1).
