[The description below was written by a language model from this plasmid's Addgene catalogue record and pLannotate feature annotations shown in this document.]
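Description:
pHAGE-ERBB2-S310F is an HIV-1-derived lentiviral expression plasmid built on the pHAGE backbone, carrying the human receptor tyrosine kinase ERBB2 (HER2) with the S310F substitution. In bacteria it is maintained through a high-copy ColE1/pUC-type origin and selected with ampicillin via the β-lactamase gene. The viral portion contains a truncated 5' LTR, the Ψ packaging signal with an adjoining gag fragment, the Rev response element for Rev-dependent nuclear export of the genomic RNA, the cPPT/CTS element, and a ΔU3 self-inactivating 3' LTR. The plasmid therefore acts as a transfer vector, and packaging functions have to be supplied from separate plasmids.

Between the LTRs, the constitutive human EF-1α promoter drives the ERBB2 open reading frame, which is flanked by attB1 and attB2 sites left by the Gateway recombination used to insert it. Downstream lie short T3 and T7 promoter sequences, an attB4 fragment and a V5 epitope sequence. The V5 tag is annotated well beyond the end of the ERBB2 coding feature, and the record does not indicate whether it is fused to the protein. An EMCV IRES then allows translation of puromycin N-acetyltransferase from the same transcript, so transduced cells can be selected with puromycin, and a WPRE enhances transcript expression. Small fragments of nef, lacI, the lac promoter region, the SV40 origin and an SV40 poly(A) signal are backbone remnants. The construct is intended for stable lentiviral expression of this ERBB2 variant in mammalian cells, and it was deposited in connection with a systematic functional annotation of somatic cancer mutations.
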