Addgene plasmid #116349: pHAGE-ERBB2-S310F
Purpose: Lentiviral expression of ERBB2 S310F
Depositing lab: Gordon Mills & Kenneth Scott. Depositing organization: Baylor College of Medicine. Publication: Systematic Functional Annotation of Somatic Mutations in Cancer. Ng PK, Li J, Jeong KJ, Shao S, Chen H, Tsang YH, Sengupta S, Wang Z, Bhavana VH, Tran R, Soewito S, Minussi DC, Moreno D, Kong K, Dogruluk T, Lu H, Gao J, Tokheim C, Zhou DC, Johnson AM, Zeng J, Ip CKM, Ju Z, Wester M, Yu S, Li Y, Vellano CP, Schultz N, Karchin R, Ding L, Lu Y, Cheung LWT, Chen K, Shaw KR, Meric-Bernstam F, Scott KL, Yi S, Sahni N, Liang H, Mills GB. Cancer Cell. 2018 Mar 12;33(3):450-462.e10. doi: 10.1016/j.ccell.2018.01.021. PubMed 29533785.
Backbone
  Vector backbone: pHAGE
  Vector type: Lentiviral
Growth in bacteria
  Bacterial resistance: Ampicillin, 100 μg/mL
  Growth temperature: 37°C
  Growth strain: Stbl3
  Copy number: High Copy
Gene/Insert
  Gene/Insert name: ERBB2
  Species: H. sapiens (human)
  Mutation: S310F
  Entrez Gene: ERBB2 (a.k.a. CD340, HER-2, HER-2/neu, HER2, MLN 19, MLN-19, NEU, NGL, TKR1, VSCN2, c-ERB-2, c-ERB2, p185(erbB2))
  Cloning method: Gateway Cloning
Terms and licenses: Academic/Nonprofit Terms; Industry Terms: Not Available to Industry
How to cite: pHAGE-ERBB2-S310F was a gift from Gordon Mills & Kenneth Scott (Addgene plasmid # 116349 ; http://n2t.net/addgene:116349 ; RRID:Addgene_116349)
