>Addgene plasmid #116349 | pHAGE-ERBB2-S310F | depositor partial sequence | sequence record 219223 | insert
ATGGAGCTGGCGGCCTTGTGCCGCTGGGGGCTCCTCCTCGCCCTCTTGCCCCCCGGAGCCGCGAGCACCC
AAGTGTGCACCGGCACAGACATGAAGCTGCGGCTCCCTGCCAGTCCCGAGACCCACCTGGACATGCTCCG
CCACCTCTACCAGGGCTGCCAGGTGGTGCAGGGAAACCTGGAACTCACCTACCTGCCCACCAATGCCAGC
CTGTCCTTCCTGCAGGATATCCAGGAGGTGCAGGGCTACGTGCTCATCGCTCACAACCAAGTGAGGCAGG
TCCCACTGCAGAGGCTGCGGATTGTGCGAGGCACCCAGCTCTTTGAGGACAACTATGCCCTGGCCGTGCT
AGACAATGGAGACCCGCTGAACAATACCACCCCTGTCACAGGGGCCTCCCCAGGAGGCCTGCGGGAGCTG
CAGCTTCGAAGCCTCACAGAGATCTTGAAAGGAGGGGTCTTGATCCAGCGGAACCCCCAGCTCTGCTACC
AGGACACGATTTTGTGGAAGGACATCTTCCACAAGAACAACCAGCTGGCTCTCACACTGATAGACACCAA
CCGCTCTCGGGCCTGCCACCCCTGTTCTCCGATGTGTAAGGGCTCCCGCTGCTGGGGAGAGAGTTCTGAG
GATTGTCAGAGCCTGACGCGCACTGTCTGTGCCGGTGGCTGTGCCCGCTGCAAGGGGCCACTGCCCACTG
ACTGCTGCCATGAGCAGTGTGCTGCCGGCTGCACGGGCCCCAAGCACTCTGACTGCCTGGCCTGCCTCCA
CTTCAACCACAGTGGCATCTGTGAGCTGCACTGCCCAGCCCTGGTCACCTACAACACAGACACGTTTGAG
TCCATGCCCAATCCCGAGGGCCGGTATACATTCGGCGCCAGCTGTGTGACTGCCTGTCCCTACAACTACC
TTTCTACGGACGTGGGATTCTGCACCCTCGTCTGCCCCCTGCACAACCAAGAGGTGACAGCAGAGGATGG
AACACAGCGGTGTGAGAAGTGCAGCAAGCCCTGTGCCCGAGTGTGCTATGGTCTGGGCATGGAGCACTTG
CGAGAGGTGAGGGCAGTTACCAGTGCCAATATCCAGGAGTTTGCTGGCTGCAAGAAGATCTTTGGGAGCC
TGGCATTTCTGCCGGAGAGCTTTGATGGGGACCCAGCCTCCAACACTGCCCCGCTCCAGCCAGAGCAGCT
CCAAGTGTTTGAGACTCTGGAAGAGATCACAGGTTACCTATACATCTCAGCATGGCCGGACAGCCTGCCT
GACCTCAGCGTCTTCCAGAACCTGCAAGTAATCCGGGGACGAATTCTGCACAATGGCGCCTACTCGCTGA
CCCTGCAAGGGCTGGGCATCAGCTGGCTGGGGCTGCGCTCACTGAGGGAACTGGGCAGTGGACTGGCCCT
CATCCACCATAACACCCACCTCTGCTTCGTGCACACGGTGCCCTGGGACCAGCTCTTTCGGAACCCGCAC
CAAGCTCTGCTCCACACTGCCAACCGGCCAGAGGACGAGTGTGTGGGCGAGGGCCTGGCCTGCCACCAGC
TGTGCGCCCGAGGGCACTGCTGGGGTCCAGGGCCCACCCAGTGTGTCAACTGCAGCCAGTTCCTTCGGGG
CCAGGAGTGCGTGGAGGAATGCCGAGTACTGCAGGGGCTCCCCAGGGAGTATGTGAATGCCAGGCACTGT
TTGCCGTGCCACCCTGAGTGTCAGCCCCAGAATGGCTCAGTGACCTGTTTTGGACCGGAGGCTGACCAGT
GTGTGGCCTGTGCCCACTATAAGGACCCTCCCTTCTGCGTGGCCCGCTGCCCCAGCGGTGTGAAACCTGA
CCTCTCCTACATGCCCATCTGGAAGTTTCCAGATGAGGAGGGCGCATGCCAGCCTTGCCCCATCAACTGC
ACCCACTCCTGTGTGGACCTGGATGACAAGGGCTGCCCCGCCGAGCAGAGAGCCAGCCCTCTGACGTCCA
TCATCTCTGCGGTGGTTGGCATTCTGCTGGTCGTGGTCTTGGGGGTGGTCTTTGGGATCCTCATCAAGCG
ACGGCAGCAGAAGATCCGGAAGTACACGATGCGGAGACTGCTGCAGGAAACGGAGCTGGTGGAGCCGCTG
ACACCTAGCGGAGCGATGCCCAACCAGGCGCAGATGCGGATCCTGAAAGAGACGGAGCTGAGGAAGGTGA
AGGTGCTTGGATCTGGCGCTTTTGGCACAGTCTACAAGGGCATCTGGATCCCTGATGGGGAGAATGTGAA
AATTCCAGTGGCCATCAAAGTGTTGAGGGAAAACACATCCCCCAAAGCCAACAAAGAAATCTTAGACGAA
GCATACGTGATGGCTGGTGTGGGCTCCCCATATGTCTCCCGCCTTCTGGGCATCTGCCTGACATCCACGG
TGCAGCTGGTGACACAGCTTATGCCCTATGGCTGCCTCTTAGACCATGTCCGGGAAAACCGCGGACGCCT
GGGCTCCCAGGACCTGCTGAACTGGTGTATGCAGATTGCCAAGGGGATGAGCTACCTGGAGGATGTGCGG
CTCGTACACAGGGACTTGGCCGCTCGGAACGTGCTGGTCAAGAGTCCCAACCATGTCAAAATTACAGACT
TCGGGCTGGCTCGGCTGCTGGACATTGACGAGACAGAGTACCATGCAGATGGGGGCAAGGTGCCCATCAA
GTGGATGGCGCTGGAGTCCATTCTCCGCCGGCGGTTCACCCACCAGAGTGATGTGTGGAGTTATGGTGTG
ACTGTGTGGGAGCTGATGACTTTTGGGGCCAAACCTTACGATGGGATCCCAGCCCGGGAGATCCCTGACC
TGCTGGAAAAGGGGGAGCGGCTGCCCCAGCCCCCCATCTGCACCATTGATGTCTACATGATCATGGTCAA
ATGTTGGATGATTGACTCTGAATGTCGGCCAAGATTCCGGGAGTTGGTGTCTGAATTCTCCCGCATGGCC
AGGGACCCCCAGCGCTTTGTGGTCATCCAGAATGAGGACTTGGGCCCAGCCAGTCCCTTGGACAGCACCT
TCTACCGCTCACTGCTGGAGGACGATGACATGGGGGACCTGGTGGATGCTGAGGAGTATCTGGTACCCCA
GCAGGGCTTCTTCTGTCCAGACCCTGCCCCGGGCGCTGGGGGCATGGTCCACCACAGGCACCGCAGCTCA
TCTACCAGGAGTGGCGGTGGGGACCTGACACTAGGGCTGGAGCCCTCTGAAGAGGAGGCCCCCAGGTCTC
CACTGGCACCCTCCGAAGGGGCTGGCTCCGATGTATTTGATGGTGACCTGGGAATGGGGGCAGCCAAGGG
GCTGCAAAGCCTCCCCACACATGACCCCAGCCCTCTACAGCGGTACAGTGAGGACCCCACAGTACCCCTG
CCCTCTGAGACTGATGGCTACGTTGCCCCCCTGACCTGCAGCCCCCAGCCTGAATATGTGAACCAGCCAG
ATGTTCGGCCCCAGCCCCCTTCGCCCCGAGAGGGCCCTCTGCCTGCTGCCCGACCTGCTGGTGCCACTCT
GGAAAGGCCCAAGACTCTCTCCCCAGGGAAGAATGGGGTCGTCAAAGACGTTTTTGCCTTTGGGGGTGCC
GTGGAGAACCCCGAGTACTTGACACCCCAGGGAGGAGCTGCCCCTCAGCCCCACCCTCCTCCTGCCTTCA
GCCCAGCCTTCGACAACCTCTATTACTGGGACCAGGACCCACCAGAGCGGGGGGCTCCACCCAGCACCTT
CAAAGGGACACCTACGGCAGAGAACCCAGAGTACCTGGGTCTGGACGTGCCAGTGTGA
